>Addgene plasmid #16494 | pCEP4 Pig1 | addgene partial sequence | sequence record 23113 | 16494 with CMV-F
ANCCCTACNGCTGGCCCNGAGGGCATGCCNGCCCTGGCACGGTGCTGAGAATTCGCGGCTTGGTTCCTCC
CAATGCCAGCAGGTTCCATGTAAACCTGCTGTGCGGGGAGGAGCAGGGCTCCGATGCCGCCCTGCATTTC
AACCCCCGGCTGGACACGTCGGAGGTGGTCTTCAACAGCAAGGAGCAAGGCTCCTGGGGCCGCGAGGAGC
GCGGGCCGGGCGTTCCTTTCCAGCGCGGGCAGCCCTTCGAGGTGCTCATCATCGCGTCAGACGACGGNTT
CAAGGCCGTGGTTGGGGACGCCCAGTACCACCACTTCCGCCACCGCCTGCCGCTGGCGCGCGTGCGCNTG
GTGGAGGTGGGCGGGNACNTGCAGCTGGACTCNGTGANGATCTTCTGGGGGTACGATGTTCCAGATTANG
CTTACNATGTTCCAGATTACGCTAGCTAANGATCCAGACATGANAAGATACATTGATGAGTTTGGACAAA
NGCACAACTAGAATGCAGTGANACAAAATGCTTTATTCTGTGAAANCGNGGAATGCAANTGCTTTNATTT
T
