[The description below was written by a language model from this plasmid's Addgene catalogue record.]
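Description:
pCEP4 Pig1 is a mammalian expression plasmid built on the commercial pCEP4 backbone (about 10.4 kb without insert). It carries a roughly 450 bp human insert named Pig1, which the record maps to the gene LGALS7 (also known as GAL7 or LGALS7A), encoding galectin-7. The insert was placed by restriction cloning between BamHI at the 5′ end and HindIII at the 3′ end. Both sites remain intact, so the fragment can be excised or exchanged. In bacteria the plasmid is maintained as a high-copy replicon under ampicillin selection, and transfected mammalian cells are selected with hygromycin.

No feature table accompanies the record and the promoter is not stated explicitly. The listed 5′ sequencing primer is a CMV forward primer, which fits the standard pCEP4 design in which the cloning site lies downstream of the CMV immediate-early promoter. pCEP4 is also generally known as an episomal vector carrying the Epstein-Barr virus oriP and EBNA-1 elements, which allow extrachromosomal maintenance in primate cells, though these parts are not itemised here. No epitope tags, reporters or fusion partners are recorded.

The name Pig1 and the associated publication on a model of p53-induced apoptosis point to the insert being one of the p53-induced genes described in that work. The construct is therefore suited to enforced expression of this gene in human or other mammalian cells, with hygromycin selection of expressing populations, to study its contribution to p53-dependent responses such as apoptosis. The record does not describe specific experimental applications beyond this context.
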