Addgene plasmid #16494: pCEP4 Pig1
Depositing lab: Bert Vogelstein. Publication: A model for p53-induced apoptosis. Polyak K, Xia Y, Zweier JL, Kinzler KW, Vogelstein B. Nature. 1997 Sep 18. 389(6648):300-5. 10.1038/38525 PubMed 9305847.
Backbone
  Vector backbone: pCEP4
  Backbone manufacturer: Invitrogen
  Backbone size w/o insert (bp): 10400
  Vector type: Mammalian Expression
  Selectable markers: Hygromycin
Growth in bacteria
  Bacterial resistance: Ampicillin, 100 μg/mL
  Growth temperature: 37°C
  Growth strain: DH5alpha
  Copy number: High Copy
Gene/Insert
  Gene/Insert name: Pig1
  Species: H. sapiens (human)
  Insert size (bp): 450
  Entrez Gene: LGALS7 (a.k.a. GAL7, LGALS7A)
  Cloning method: Restriction Enzyme; 5′ cloning site BamHI (not destroyed); 3′ cloning site HindIII (not destroyed)
  Sequencing primers: 5′ CMV-F
Terms and licenses: Academic/Nonprofit Terms; Industry Terms: Not Available to Industry
How to cite: pCEP4 Pig1 was a gift from Bert Vogelstein (Addgene plasmid # 16494 ; http://n2t.net/addgene:16494 ; RRID:Addgene_16494)
